>Addgene plasmid #237960 | TRAV8-2 | addgene full sequence | sequence record 475804 | Addgene NGS Result
AGGCTAGGTGGAGGCTCAGTGATGATAAGTCTGCGATGGTGGATGCATGTGTCATGGTCATAGCTGTTTC
CTGTGTGAAATTGTTATCCGCTCAGAGGGCACAATCCTATTCCGCGCTATCCGACAATCTCCAAGACATT
AGGTGGAGTTCAGTTCGGCGTATGGCATATGTCGCTGGAAAGAACATGTGAGCAAAAGGCCAGCAAAAGG
CCAGGAACCGTAAAAAGGCCGCGTTGCTGGCGTTTTTCCATAGGCTCCGCCCCCCTGACGAGCATCACAA
AAATCGACGCTCAAGTCAGAGGTGGCGAAACCCGACAGGACTATAAAGATACCAGGCGTTTCCCCCTGGA
AGCTCCCTCGTGCGCTCTCCTGTTCCGACCCTGCCGCTTACCGGATACCTGTCCGCCTTTCTCCCTTCGG
GAAGCGTGGCGCTTTCTCATAGCTCACGCTGTAGGTATCTCAGTTCGGTGTAGGTCGTTCGCTCCAAGCT
GGGCTGTGTGCACGAACCCCCCGTTCAGCCCGACCGCTGCGCCTTATCCGGTAACTATCGTCTTGAGTCC
AACCCGGTAAGACACGACTTATCGCCACTGGCAGCAGCCACTGGTAACAGGATTAGCAGAGCGAGGTATG
TAGGCGGTGCTACAGAGTTCTTGAAGTGGTGGCCTAACTACGGCTACACTAGAAGAACAGTATTTGGTAT
CTGCGCTCTGCTGAAGCCAGTTACCTTCGGAAAAAGAGTTGGTAGCTCTTGATCCGGCAAACAAACCACC
GCTGGTAGCGGTGGTTTTTTTGTTTGCAAGCAGCAGATTACGCGCAGAAAAAAAGGATCTCAAGAAGAAG
ATCCTTTGATCTTTTCTACGGGGTCTGACGCTCAGTGGAACGAAAACTCACGTTAAGGGATTTTGGTCAT
GAGATTATCAAAAAGGATCTTCACCTAGATCCTTTTAAATTAAAAATGAAGTTTTAAATCAAGCCCAATC
TGAATAATGTTACAACCAATTAACCAATTCTGATTAGAAAAACTCATCGAGCATCAAATGAAACTGCAAT
TTATTCATATCAGGATTATCAATACCATATTTTTGAAAAAGCCGTTTCTGTAATGAAGGAGAAAACTCAC
CGAGGCAGTTCCATAGGATGGCAAGATCCTGGTATCGGTCTGCGATTCCGACTCGTCCAACATCAATACA
ACCTATTAATTTCCCCTCGTCAAAAATAAGGTTATCAAGTGAGAAATCACCATGAGTGACGACTGAATCC
GGTGAGAATGGCAAAAGTTTATGCATTTCTTTCCAGACTTGTTCAACAGGCCAGCCATTACGCTCGTCAT
CAAAATCACTCGCATCAACCAAACCGTTATTCATTCGTGATTGCGCCTGAGCAAGACGAAATACGCGATC
GCTGTTAAAAGGACAATTACAAACAGGAATCGAATGCAACCGGCGCAGGAACACTGCCAGCGCATCAACA
ATATTTTCACCTGAATCAGGATATTCTTCTAATACCTGGAATGCTGTTTTTCCGGGGATCGCAGTGGTGA
GTAACCATGCATCATCAGGAGTACGGATAAAATGCTTGATGGTCGGAAGAGGCATAAATTCCGTCAGCCA
GTTTAGTCTGACCATCTCATCTGTAACATCATTGGCAACGCTACCTTTGCCATGTTTCAGAAACAACTCT
GGCGCATCGGGCTTCCCATACAAGCGATAGATTGTCGCACCTGATTGCCCGACATTATCGCGAGCCCATT
TATACCCATATAAATCAGCATCCATGTTGGAATTTAATCGCGGCCTCGACGTTTCCCGTTGAATATGGCT
CATAACACCCCTTGTATTACTGTTTATGTAAGCAGACAGTTTTATTGTTCATGATGATATATTTTTATCT
TGTGCAATGTAACATCAGAGATTTTGAGACACGGGCCAGAGCTGCATCGCGCGTTTCGGTGATGACGGTG
AAAACCTCTGACACATGCAGCTCCCGGGACGGTCACAGCTTGTCTGTAAGCGGATGCCGGGAGCAGACAA
GCCCGTCAGGGCGCGTCAGCGGGTGTTGGCTGTTGTTTGTCGCATTATACGAGCGTCCAGGTTGGGATAC
CTGAAACAAAACCCATCGTACGGCCAAGGAAGTCTCCAATAACTGTGATCCACCACAAGCGCCAGGGTTT
TCCCAGTCACGACGTTGTAAAACGACGGCCAGTCATGCATAATCCGCACGCATCTGGAATAAGGAAGTGC
CATTCCGCCTGACCTCTCGAGTAATAGAGACCCGTCTCACGTGTTCCCACCCGAGGTCGCTGTGTTTGAG
CCATCAGAAGCAGAGATCTCCCACACCCAAAAGGCCACACTGGTGTGCCTGGCCACAGGCTTCTACCCCG
ACCACGTGGAGCTGAGCTGGTGGGTGAATGGGAAGGAGGTGCACAGTGGGGTCAGCACAGACCCGCAGCC
CCTCAAGGAGCAGCCCGCCCTCAATGACTCCAGATACTGCCTGAGCAGCCGCCTGAGAGTCTCGGCCACC
TTCTGGCAGAACCCCCGCAACCACTTCCGCTGTCAAGTCCAGTTCTACGGGCTCTCGGAGAATGACGAGT
GGACCCAGGATAGGGCCAAACCTGTCACCCAGATCGTCAGCGCCGAGGCCTGGGGTAGAGCAGACTGTGG
CTTCACCTCCGAGTCTTACCAGCAAGGGGTCCTGTCTGCCACCATCCTCTATGAGATCTTGCTAGGGAAG
GCCACCTTGTATGCCGTGCTGGTCAGTGCCCTCGTGCTGATGGCCATGGTCAAGAGAAAGGATTCCAGAG
GCGGAAGTGGAGCAACCAATTTCTCCTTGCTGAAGCAGGCCGGTGACGTTGAGGAAAACCCAGGACCAAT
GCTCCTGCTGCTCGTCCCAGTGTTGGAGGTGATTTTTACTCTGGGAGGAACCAGAGCCCAGTCGGTGACC
CAGCTTGACAGCCACGTGAGCGTGAGCGAAGGAACCCCGGTGCTGCTGAGGTGCAACTACTCATCTTCTT
ATTCACCATCTCTCTTCTGGTATGTGCAACACCCCAACAAAGGACTCCAGCTTCTCCTGAAGTACACATC
AGCGGCCACCCTGGTTAAAGGCATCAACGGTTTTGAGGCTGAATTTAAGAAGAGTGAAACCTCCTTCCAC
CTGACGAAACCCTCAGCCCATATGAGCGACGCGGCTGAGTACTTTTGTGGAGACGCGGTCTCAAAACCTC
GAG
Features (pLannotate 1.2.2; 6 found; start..end, strand, type, name):
    245..833     -  rep_origin     ori: high-copy-number ColE1/pMB1/pBR322/pUC origin of replication
   1014..1823    -  CDS            KanR: aminoglycoside phosphotransferase; aph(3')-Ia; confers resistance to kanamycin in bacteria or G418 (Geneticin®) in eukaryotes
   1930..1971    +  CDS            rop (fragment): Rop protein, which maintains plasmids at low copy number; rop
   2160..2203    -  CDS            lacZα (fragment): LacZα fragment of β-galactosidase; lacZ fragment
   2269..2802    +  CDS            TRBC2: TRBC2_HUMAN - Also known as TCRBC2 From Homo sapiens (Human).
   2869..3213    +  CDS            TVA1_MOUSE (fragment): Experimental evidence at protein level: Swiss-Prot protein existence level 1. From Mus musculus (Mouse).
