[The description below was written by a language model from this plasmid's Addgene catalogue record and pLannotate feature annotations shown in this document.]
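Description:
TRAV8-2 is a small synthetic-biology parts plasmid built on the commercial pTwist Kan High Copy v2 cloning backbone. It is intended as a building block for assembling human T cell receptor (TCR) expression constructs, not as an expression vector itself. It is propagated in E. coli from a high-copy ColE1/pUC-type origin and selected with kanamycin through an aminoglycoside phosphotransferase (KanR) gene. The short rop and lacZα fragments in the annotation are backbone remnants and are not functional genes. The sequenced record is 3,223 nt, which matches the stated backbone of 2,255 bp plus the 968 bp insert.

The insert, TRBC-P2A-TRAV8-2, is of human origin with no recorded mutations. It joins a TCR beta-chain constant region (annotated as TRBC2) to the alpha-chain variable gene segment TRAV8-2. The P2A self-cleaving peptide is not separately annotated, but presumably lies in the short gap between the two annotated coding features. The automated annotation labels the downstream segment as a fragment of a mouse TCR alpha variable protein. This is most likely a homology-based match to the human TRAV8-2 sequence that the catalogue entry describes. No promoter, polyadenylation signal or eukaryotic regulatory element is annotated.

This arrangement supplies the invariant middle portion of a bicistronic beta-P2A-alpha TCR cassette. Combined through cloning with other TCR-specific segments, it would yield a single open reading frame in which ribosomal skipping at P2A releases separate beta and alpha chains. The exact assembly scheme and cloning method are not stated. The associated work concerns scalable TCR synthesis and screening for antigen reactivity mapping.
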