Addgene plasmid #237960: TRAV8-2
Purpose: Encodes TRAV8-2 allele, P2A, and TRBC to generate TCRs via cloning
Depositing lab: Michael Birnbaum. Depositing organization: Massachusetts Institute of Technology. Publication: Scalable TCR synthesis and screening enable antigen reactivity mapping in vitiligo. Gaglione SA, Mukkamala RS, Krishna C, Smith BE, Wadsworth MH 2nd, Jelinsky SA, Perez CR, Schmidt-Hong L, Katz EL, Gellatly KJ, Ali LR, Shen J, Holec PV, Zhao QH, Chan AO, Xu EJK, Kravarik KM, Guzova JA, Dobson CS, Singh H, Garber M, Dougan M, Dougan SK, Harris JE, Winkler A, Birnbaum ME. Immunity. 2026 Feb 10;59(2):477-493.e9. doi: 10.1016/j.immuni.2026.01.001. Epub 2026 Jan 28. PubMed 41610844.
Backbone
  Vector backbone: pTwist Kan High Copy v2
  Backbone manufacturer: Twist
  Backbone size w/o insert (bp): 2255
  Vector type: Synthetic Biology
Growth in bacteria
  Bacterial resistance: Kanamycin, 50 μg/mL
  Growth temperature: 37°C
  Growth strain: DH5alpha
  Copy number: High Copy
Gene/Insert
  Gene/Insert name: TRBC-P2A-TRAV8-2
  Species: H. sapiens (human)
  Insert size (bp): 968
  Mutation: None
  Entrez Gene: TRAV8-2 (a.k.a. TCRAV1S5, TCRAV8S2, TRAV82)
  Cloning method: Unknown
Terms and licenses: Academic/Nonprofit Terms; Industry Terms: Not Available to Industry
Depositor comments: Please visit https://doi.org/10.1101/2025.04.24.649726 for bioRxiv preprint.
How to cite: TRAV8-2 was a gift from Michael Birnbaum (Addgene plasmid # 237960 ; http://n2t.net/addgene:237960 ; RRID:Addgene_237960)
